Addgene plasmid #103824: pPHR-mCherry-hPMLIII
Purpose: Soluble BLInCR effector that is recruited to 'localizer' sites upon blue light illumination
Depositing lab: Karsten Rippe. Depositing organization: Deutsches Krebsforschungszentrum (DKFZ). Publication: Real-time observation of light-controlled transcription in living cells. Rademacher A, Erdel F, Trojanowski J, Schumacher S, Rippe K. J Cell Sci. 2017 Dec 15;130(24):4213-4224. doi: 10.1242/jcs.205534. Epub 2017 Nov 9. PubMed 29122982.
Backbone
  Vector backbone: pmCherry-N1
  Backbone manufacturer: Clontech
  Backbone size w/o insert (bp): 3945
  Vector type: Mammalian Expression
  Selectable markers: Neomycin (select with G418)
Growth in bacteria
  Bacterial resistance: Kanamycin, 50 μg/mL
  Growth temperature: 37°C
  Growth strain: DH5alpha
  Copy number: High Copy
Gene/Insert
  Gene/Insert name: PHR-mCherry-hPMLIII (alt name: PHR domain of CRY2)
  Species: H. sapiens (human), A. thaliana (mustard weed)
  Insert size (bp): 4168
  Entrez Gene: CRY2 (a.k.a. AT1G04400, AT-PHH1, ATCRY2, CRYPTOCHROME 2 APOPROTEIN, F19P19.14, F19P19_14, FHA, PHH1, cryptochrome 2); PML (a.k.a. MYL, PP8675, RNF71, TRIM19)
  Promoter: CMV
  Cloning method: Restriction Enzyme; 5′ cloning site XhoI (not destroyed); 3′ cloning site NotI (not destroyed)
  Sequencing primers: 5′ CMV-F
Terms and licenses: Academic/Nonprofit Terms; Industry Terms: Not Available to Industry
Depositor comments: mCherry was cut out from the backbone (XhoI/NotI cuts) and reinserted with the insert
How to cite: pPHR-mCherry-hPMLIII was a gift from Karsten Rippe (Addgene plasmid # 103824 ; http://n2t.net/addgene:103824 ; RRID:Addgene_103824)
