[The description below was written by a language model from this plasmid's Addgene catalogue record and pLannotate feature annotations shown in this document.]
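Description:
pPHR-mCherry-hPMLIII is a mammalian expression plasmid built on the Clontech pmCherry-N1 backbone. It is maintained in E. coli at high copy through a ColE1/pUC-type origin and also carries an f1 phage origin. A single Tn5 NeoR/KanR gene provides both selections: a bacterial (bla-type) promoter drives kanamycin resistance in E. coli, and the SV40 enhancer/early promoter drives G418 resistance in mammalian cells, with the HSV TK polyadenylation signal terminating the cassette. The depositor's sequence and the repository's sequencing result are both 8,113 nt and show the same feature layout, offset by only a few bases in numbering.

The payload is one fusion reading frame under the CMV immediate-early enhancer and promoter, ending at the SV40 poly(A) signal. It consists of the N-terminal photolyase homology region (PHR) of Arabidopsis thaliana cryptochrome 2, followed by the red fluorescent protein mCherry and then human PML, named in the record as isoform III. The annotation software matches only part of this segment to its PML reference entry. According to the depositor, mCherry was removed from the backbone with XhoI and NotI and put back as part of the insert.

CRY2 PHR binds its partner CIB1 when exposed to blue light. In the BLInCR system this construct is the soluble effector, which is recruited on illumination to sites marked by a separate "localizer" construct. The mCherry moiety allows the relocalisation of the PML fusion to be followed in living cells. The associated work concerns real-time observation of light-controlled transcription.
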