Features (pLannotate 1.2.2; 17 found; start..end, strand, type, name):
     61..364     +  enhancer       CMV enhancer: human cytomegalovirus immediate early enhancer
    365..568     +  promoter       CMV promoter: human cytomegalovirus (CMV) immediate early promoter
    591..618     +  misc_feature   MCS (fragment): multiple cloning site
    625..2118    +  CDS            CRY2PHR: N-terminal photolyase homology region of Arabidopsis thaliana cryptochrome 2 binds to CIB1 upon exposure to blue light (Kennedy et al., 2010)
   2119..2135    +  misc_feature   MCS (fragment): multiple cloning site
   2143..2850    +  CDS            mCherry: mCherry is a basic (constitutively fluorescent) red fluorescent protein published in 2004, derived from Discosoma sp.. It is reported to be a very rapidly-maturing monomer with low acid sensitivity.
   2854..4569    +  CDS            PML (fragment): PML_HUMAN - Also known as MYL, PP8675, RNF71, TRIM19. Experimental evidence at protein level: Swiss-Prot protein existence level 1. Exhibits antiviral activity against both DNA and RNA viruses. The antiviral activity can involve one or several isoform(s) and can be enhanced by the permanent PML-NB-associated protein DAXX or by the recruitment of p53/TP53 within these structures. Isoform PML-4 restricts varicella zoster virus (VZV) via sequestration of virion capsids in PML-NBs thereby preventing their nuclear egress and inhibiting formation of infectious virus particles. The sumoylated isoform
   4795..4878    +  CDS            large T antigen (fragment): large T antigen from SV40 (simian virus 40)
   4901..5022    +  polyA_signal   SV40 poly(A) signal: SV40 polyadenylation signal
   5056..5484    -  rep_origin     f1 ori (sequence partly withheld): f1 bacteriophage origin of replication; arrow indicates direction of (+) strand synthesis
   5511..5615    +  promoter       AmpR promoter: bla
   5617..5974    +  promoter       SV40 promoter: SV40 enhancer and early promoter
   6009..6803    +  CDS            NeoR/KanR: aminoglycoside phosphotransferase from Tn5; aph(3')-II (or nptII); confers resistance to neomycin, kanamycin, and G418 (Geneticin®)
   6824..6976    +  CDS            ble (fragment): BLE_KLEPN - Experimental evidence at protein level: Swiss-Prot protein existence level 1. Binding protein with a strong affinity to the bleomycin family of antibiotics. Binds to CL990; an antimitotic-antibiotic compound. From Klebsiella pneumoniae.
   7035..7082    +  polyA_signal   HSV TK poly(A) signal: herpes simplex virus thymidine kinase polyadenylation signal (Cole and Stacy, 1985)
   7173..7189    -  polyA_signal   bGH poly(A) signal (fragment): bovine growth hormone polyadenylation signal
   7411..7999    +  rep_origin     ori: high-copy-number ColE1/pMB1/pBR322/pUC origin of replication
>Addgene plasmid #103824 | pPHR-mCherry-hPMLIII | depositor full sequence | sequence record 196731 | Full Sequence
TAGTTATTAATAGTAATCAATTACGGGGTCATTAGTTCATAGCCCATATATGGAGTTCCGCGTTACATAA
CTTACGGTAAATGGCCCGCCTGGCTGACCGCCCAACGACCCCCGCCCATTGACGTCAATAATGACGTATG
TTCCCATAGTAACGCCAATAGGGACTTTCCATTGACGTCAATGGGTGGAGTATTTACGGTAAACTGCCCA
CTTGGCAGTACATCAAGTGTATCATATGCCAAGTACGCCCCCTATTGACGTCAATGACGGTAAATGGCCC
GCCTGGCATTATGCCCAGTACATGACCTTATGGGACTTTCCTACTTGGCAGTACATCTACGTATTAGTCA
TCGCTATTACCATGGTGATGCGGTTTTGGCAGTACATCAATGGGCGTGGATAGCGGTTTGACTCACGGGG
ATTTCCAAGTCTCCACCCCATTGACGTCAATGGGAGTTTGTTTTGGCACCAAAATCAACGGGACTTTCCA
AAATGTCGTAACAACTCCGCCCCATTGACGCAAATGGGCGGTAGGCGTGTACGGTGGGAGGTCTATATAA
GCAGAGCTGGTTTAGTGAACCGTCAGATCCGCTAGCGCTACCGGACTCAGATCTCGAGGCCACCATGAAG
ATGGACAAAAAGACTATAGTTTGGTTTAGAAGAGACCTAAGGATTGAGGATAATCCTGCATTAGCAGCAG
CTGCTCACGAAGGATCTGTTTTTCCTGTCTTCATTTGGTGTCCTGAAGAAGAAGGACAGTTTTATCCTGG
AAGAGCTTCAAGATGGTGGATGAAACAATCACTTGCTCACTTATCTCAATCCTTGAAGGCTCTTGGATCT
GACCTCACTTTAATCAAAACCCACAACACGATTTCAGCGATCTTGGATTGTATCCGCGTTACCGGTGCTA
CAAAAGTCGTCTTTAACCACCTCTATGATCCTGTTTCGTTAGTTCGGGACCATACCGTAAAGGAGAAGCT
GGTGGAACGTGGGATCTCTGTGCAAAGCTACAATGGAGATCTATTGTATGAACCGTGGGAGATATACTGC
GAAAAGGGCAAACCTTTTACGAGTTTCAATTCTTACTGGAAGAAATGCTTAGATATGTCGATTGAATCCG
TTATGCTTCCTCCTCCTTGGCGGTTGATGCCAATAACTGCAGCGGCTGAAGCGATTTGGGCGTGTTCGAT
TGAAGAACTAGGGCTGGAGAATGAGGCCGAGAAACCGAGCAATGCGTTGTTAACTAGAGCTTGGTCTCCA
GGATGGAGCAATGCTGATAAGTTACTAAATGAGTTCATCGAGAAGCAGTTGATAGATTATGCAAAGAACA
GCAAGAAAGTTGTTGGGAATTCTACTTCACTACTTTCTCCGTATCTCCATTTCGGGGAAATAAGCGTCAG
ACACGTTTTCCAGTGTGCCCGGATGAAACAAATTATATGGGCAAGAGATAAGAACAGTGAAGGAGAAGAA
AGTGCAGATCTTTTTCTTAGGGGAATCGGTTTAAGAGAGTATTCTCGGTATATATGTTTCAACTTCCCGT
TTACTCACGAGCAATCGTTGTTGAGTCATCTTCGGTTTTTCCCTTGGGATGCTGATGTTGATAAGTTCAA
GGCCTGGAGACAAGGCAGGACCGGTTATCCGTTGGTGGATGCCGGAATGAGAGAGCTTTGGGCTACCGGA
TGGATGCATAACAGAATAAGAGTGATTGTTTCAAGCTTTGCTGTGAAGTTTCTTCTCCTTCCATGGAAAT
GGGGAATGAAGTATTTCTGGGATACACTTTTGGATGCTGATTTGGAATGTGACATCCTTGGCTGGCAGTA
TATCTCTGGGAGTATCCCCGATGGCCACGAGCTTGATCGCTTGGACAATCCCGCGTTACAAGGCGCCAAA
TATGACCCAGAAGGTGAGTACATAAGGCAATGGCTTCCCGAGCTTGCGAGATTGCCAACTGAATGGATCC
ATCATCCATGGGACGCTCCTTTAACCGTACTCAAAGCTTCTGGTGTGGAACTCGGAACAAACTATGCGAA
ACCCATTGTAGACATCGACACAGCTCGTGAGCTACTAGCTAAAGCTATTTCAAGAACCCGTGAAGCACAG
ATCATGATCGGAGCAGCAGCCCGGGATCCACCGGTCGCCACCATGGTGAGCAAGGGCGAGGAGGATAACA
TGGCCATCATCAAGGAGTTCATGCGCTTCAAGGTGCACATGGAGGGCTCCGTGAACGGCCACGAGTTCGA
GATCGAGGGCGAGGGCGAGGGCCGCCCCTACGAGGGCACCCAGACCGCCAAGCTGAAGGTGACCAAGGGT
GGCCCCCTGCCCTTCGCCTGGGACATCCTGTCCCCTCAGTTCATGTACGGCTCCAAGGCCTACGTGAAGC
ACCCCGCCGACATCCCCGACTACTTGAAGCTGTCCTTCCCCGAGGGCTTCAAGTGGGAGCGCGTGATGAA
CTTCGAGGACGGCGGCGTGGTGACCGTGACCCAGGACTCCTCCCTGCAGGACGGCGAGTTCATCTACAAG
GTGAAGCTGCGCGGCACCAACTTCCCCTCCGACGGCCCCGTAATGCAGAAGAAGACCATGGGCTGGGAGG
CCTCCTCCGAGCGGATGTACCCCGAGGACGGCGCCCTGAAGGGCGAGATCAAGCAGAGGCTGAAGCTGAA
GGACGGCGGCCACTACGACGCTGAGGTCAAGACCACCTACAAGGCCAAGAAGCCCGTGCAGCTGCCCGGC
GCCTACAACGTCAACATCAAGTTGGACATCACCTCCCACAACGAGGACTACACCATCGTGGAACAGTACG
AACGCGCCGAGGGCCGCCACTCCACCGGCGGCATGGACGAGCTGTACAAGGGTATGGAGCCTGCACCCGC
CCGATCTCCGAGGCCCCAGCAGGACCCCGCCCGGCCCCAGGAGCCCACCATGCCTCCCCCCGAGACCCCC
TCTGAAGGCCGCCAGCCCAGCCCCAGCCCCAGCCCTACAGAGCGAGCCCCCGCTTCGGAGGAGGAGTTCC
AGTTTCTGCGCTGCCAGCAATGCCAGGCGGAAGCCAAGTGCCCGAAGCTGCTGCCTTGTCTGCACACGCT
GTGCTCAGGATGCCTGGAGGCGTCGGGCATGCAGTGCCCCATCTGCCAGGCGCCCTGGCCCCTAGGTGCA
GACACACCCGCCCTGGATAACGTCTTTTTCGAGAGTCTGCAGCGGCGCCTGTCGGTGTACCGGCAGATTG
TGGATGCGCAGGCTGTGTGCACCCGCTGCAAAGAGTCGGCCGACTTCTGGTGCTTTGAGTGCGAGCAGCT
CCTCTGCGCCAAGTGCTTCGAGGCACACCAGTGGTTCCTCAAGCACGAGGCCCGGCCCCTAGCAGAGCTG
CGCAACCAGTCGGTGCGTGAGTTCCTGGACGGCACCCGCAAGACCAACAACATCTTCTGCTCCAACCCCA
ACCACCGCACCCCTACGCTGACCAGCATCTACTGCCGAGGATGTTCCAAGCCGCTGTGCTGCTCGTGCGC
GCTCCTTGACAGCAGCCACAGTGAGCTCAAGTGCGACATCAGCGCAGAGATCCAGCAGCGACAGGAGGAG
CTGGACGCCATGACGCAGGCGCTGCAGGAGCAGGATAGTGCCTTTGGCGCGGTTCACGCGCAGATGCACG
CGGCCGTCGGCCAGCTGGGCCGCGCGCGTGCCGAGACCGAGGAGCTGATCCGCGAGCGCGTGCGCCAGGT
GGTAGCTCACGTGCGGGCTCAGGAGCGCGAGCTGCTGGAGGCTGTGGACGCGCGGTACCAGCGCGACTAC
GAGGAGATGGCCAGTCGGCTGGGCCGCCTGGATGCTGTGCTGCAGCGCATCCGCACGGGCAGCGCGCTGG
TGCAGAGGATGAAGTGCTACGCCTCGGACCAGGAGGTGCTGGACATGCACGGTTTCCTGCGCCAGGCGCT
CTGCCGCCTGCGCCAGGAGGAGCCCCAGAGCCTGCAAGCTGCCGTGCGCACCGATGGCTTCGACGAGTTC
AAGGTGCGCCTGCAGGACCTCAGCTCTTGCATCACCCAGGGGAAAGATGCAGCTGTATCCAAGAAAGCCA
GCCCAGAGGCTGCCAGCACTCCCAGGGACCCTATTGACGTTGACCTGCCCGAGGAGGCAGAGAGAGTGAA
GGCCCAGGTTCAGGCCCTGGGGCTGGCTGAAGCCCAGCCTATGGCTGTGGTACAGTCAGTGCCCGGGGCA
CACCCCGTGCCAGTGTACGCCTTCTCCATCAAAGGCCCTTCCTATGGAGAGGATGTCTCCAATACAACGA
CAGCCCAGAAGAGGAAGTGCAGCCAGACCCAGTGCCCCAGGAAGGTCATCAAGATGGAGTCTGAGGAGGG
GAAGGAGGCAAGGTTGGCTCGGAGCTCCCCGGAGCAGCCCAGGCCCAGCACCTCCAAGGCAGTCTCACCA
CCCCACCTGGATGGACCGCCTAGCCCCAGGAGCCCCGTCATAGGAAGTGAGGTCTTCCTGCCCAACAGCA
ACCACGTGGCCAGTGGCGCCGGGGAGGCAGAGGAACGCGTTGTGGTGATCAGCAGCTCGGAAGACTCAGA
TGCCGAAAACTCGGTCTCTTCCAGCCCTCAGTCTGAGGTTCTGTATTGGAAAGTGCATGGAGCCCATGGA
GACCGCCGAGCCACAGTCCTCGCCAGCCCACTCCTCGCCAGCCCACTCCTCGCCAGCCCACTCCTCGCCA
GTCCAGTCTCTGCTGAGAGCACAAGGAGCCTCCAGCCTGCCCTGTGGCACATACCACCCCCCAGCTTGGC
CTCCCCACCAGCCCGCTGAGCGGCCGCGACTCTAGATCATAATCAGCCATACCACATTTGTAGAGGTTTT
ACTTGCTTTAAAAAACCTCCCACACCTCCCCCTGAACCTGAAACATAAAATGAATGCAATTGTTGTTGTT
AACTTGTTTATTGCAGCTTATAATGGTTACAAATAAAGCAATAGCATCACAAATTTCACAAATAAAGCAT
TTTTTTCACTGCATTCTAGTTGTGGTTTGTCCAAACTCATCAATGTATCTTAAGGCGTAAATTGTAAGCG
TTAATATTTTGTTAAAATTCGCGTTAAATTTTTGTTAAATCAGCTCATTTTTTAACCAATAGGCCGAAAT
CGGCAAAATCCCTTATAAATCAAAAGAATAGACCGAGATAGGGT
[37 nt withheld, positions 5155-5191]
AAAGAACGTGGACTCCAACGTCAAAGG
[49 nt withheld, positions 5219-5267]
T
[91 nt withheld, positions 5269-5359]
G
[124 nt withheld, positions 5361-5484]
CAGGTGGCACTTTTCGGGGAAATGTGCGCGGAACCCCTATTTGTTTATTTTTCTAAATACATTCAAATAT
GTATCCGCTCATGAGACAATAACCCTGATAAATGCTTCAATAATATTGAAAAAGGAAGAGTCCTGAGGCG
GAAAGAACCAGCTGTGGAATGTGTGTCAGTTAGGGTGTGGAAAGTCCCCAGGCTCCCCAGCAGGCAGAAG
TATGCAAAGCATGCATCTCAATTAGTCAGCAACCAGGTGTGGAAAGTCCCCAGGCTCCCCAGCAGGCAGA
AGTATGCAAAGCATGCATCTCAATTAGTCAGCAACCATAGTCCCGCCCCTAACTCCGCCCATCCCGCCCC
TAACTCCGCCCAGTTCCGCCCATTCTCCGCCCCATGGCTGACTAATTTTTTTTATTTATGCAGAGGCCGA
GGCCGCCTCGGCCTCTGAGCTATTCCAGAAGTAGTGAGGAGGCTTTTTTGGAGGCCTAGGCTTTTGCAAA
GATCGATCAAGAGACAGGATGAGGATCGTTTCGCATGATTGAACAAGATGGATTGCACGCAGGTTCTCCG
GCCGCTTGGGTGGAGAGGCTATTCGGCTATGACTGGGCACAACAGACAATCGGCTGCTCTGATGCCGCCG
TGTTCCGGCTGTCAGCGCAGGGGCGCCCGGTTCTTTTTGTCAAGACCGACCTGTCCGGTGCCCTGAATGA
ACTGCAAGACGAGGCAGCGCGGCTATCGTGGCTGGCCACGACGGGCGTTCCTTGCGCAGCTGTGCTCGAC
GTTGTCACTGAAGCGGGAAGGGACTGGCTGCTATTGGGCGAAGTGCCGGGGCAGGATCTCCTGTCATCTC
ACCTTGCTCCTGCCGAGAAAGTATCCATCATGGCTGATGCAATGCGGCGGCTGCATACGCTTGATCCGGC
TACCTGCCCATTCGACCACCAAGCGAAACATCGCATCGAGCGAGCACGTACTCGGATGGAAGCCGGTCTT
GTCGATCAGGATGATCTGGACGAAGAGCATCAGGGGCTCGCGCCAGCCGAACTGTTCGCCAGGCTCAAGG
CGAGCATGCCCGACGGCGAGGATCTCGTCGTGACCCATGGCGATGCCTGCTTGCCGAATATCATGGTGGA
AAATGGCCGCTTTTCTGGATTCATCGACTGTGGCCGGCTGGGTGTGGCGGACCGCTATCAGGACATAGCG
TTGGCTACCCGTGATATTGCTGAAGAGCTTGGCGGCGAATGGGCTGACCGCTTCCTCGTGCTTTACGGTA
TCGCCGCTCCCGATTCGCAGCGCATCGCCTTCTATCGCCTTCTTGACGAGTTCTTCTGAGCGGGACTCTG
GGGTTCGAAATGACCGACCAAGCGACGCCCAACCTGCCATCACGAGATTTCGATTCCACCGCCGCCTTCT
ATGAAAGGTTGGGCTTCGGAATCGTTTTCCGGGACGCCGGCTGGATGATCCTCCAGCGCGGGGATCTCAT
GCTGGAGTTCTTCGCCCACCCTAGGGGGAGGCTAACTGAAACACGGAAGGAGACAATACCGGAAGGAACC
CGCGCTATGACGGCAATAAAAAGACAGAATAAAACGCACGGTGTTGGGTCGTTTGTTCATAAACGCGGGG
TTCGGTCCCAGGGCTGGCACTCTGTCGATACCCCACCGAGACCCCATTGGGGCCAATACGCCCGCGTTTC
TTCCTTTTCCCCACCCCACCCCCCAAGTTCGGGTGAAGGCCCAGGGCTCGCAGCCAACGTCGGGGCGGCA
GGCCCTGCCATAGCCTCAGGTTACTCATATATACTTTAGATTGATTTAAAACTTCATTTTTAATTTAAAA
GGATCTAGGTGAAGATCCTTTTTGATAATCTCATGACCAAAATCCCTTAACGTGAGTTTTCGTTCCACTG
AGCGTCAGACCCCGTAGAAAAGATCAAAGGATCTTCTTGAGATCCTTTTTTTCTGCGCGTAATCTGCTGC
TTGCAAACAAAAAAACCACCGCTACCAGCGGTGGTTTGTTTGCCGGATCAAGAGCTACCAACTCTTTTTC
CGAAGGTAACTGGCTTCAGCAGAGCGCAGATACCAAATACTGTCCTTCTAGTGTAGCCGTAGTTAGGCCA
CCACTTCAAGAACTCTGTAGCACCGCCTACATACCTCGCTCTGCTAATCCTGTTACCAGTGGCTGCTGCC
AGTGGCGATAAGTCGTGTCTTACCGGGTTGGACTCAAGACGATAGTTACCGGATAAGGCGCAGCGGTCGG
GCTGAACGGGGGGTTCGTGCACACAGCCCAGCTTGGAGCGAACGACCTACACCGAACTGAGATACCTACA
GCGTGAGCTATGAGAAAGCGCCACGCTTCCCGAAGGGAGAAAGGCGGACAGGTATCCGGTAAGCGGCAGG
GTCGGAACAGGAGAGCGCACGAGGGAGCTTCCAGGGGGAAACGCCTGGTATCTTTATAGTCCTGTCGGGT
TTCGCCACCTCTGACTTGAGCGTCGATTTTTGTGATGCTCGTCAGGGGGGCGGAGCCTATGGAAAAACGC
CAGCAACGCGGCCTTTTTACGGTTCCTGGCCTTTTGCTGGCCTTTTGCTCACATGTTCTTTCCTGCGTTA
TCCCCTGATTCTGTGGATAACCGTATTACCGCCATGCAT
