Features (pLannotate 1.2.2; 17 found; start..end, strand, type, name):
     48..351     +  enhancer       CMV enhancer: human cytomegalovirus immediate early enhancer
    352..555     +  promoter       CMV promoter: human cytomegalovirus (CMV) immediate early promoter
    578..605     +  misc_feature   MCS (fragment): multiple cloning site
    612..2105    +  CDS            CRY2PHR: N-terminal photolyase homology region of Arabidopsis thaliana cryptochrome 2 binds to CIB1 upon exposure to blue light (Kennedy et al., 2010)
   2106..2122    +  misc_feature   MCS (fragment): multiple cloning site
   2130..2837    +  CDS            mCherry: mCherry is a basic (constitutively fluorescent) red fluorescent protein published in 2004, derived from Discosoma sp.. It is reported to be a very rapidly-maturing monomer with low acid sensitivity.
   2841..4556    +  CDS            PML (fragment): PML_HUMAN - Also known as MYL, PP8675, RNF71, TRIM19. Experimental evidence at protein level: Swiss-Prot protein existence level 1. Exhibits antiviral activity against both DNA and RNA viruses. The antiviral activity can involve one or several isoform(s) and can be enhanced by the permanent PML-NB-associated protein DAXX or by the recruitment of p53/TP53 within these structures. Isoform PML-4 restricts varicella zoster virus (VZV) via sequestration of virion capsids in PML-NBs thereby preventing their nuclear egress and inhibiting formation of infectious virus particles. The sumoylated isoform
   4782..4865    +  CDS            large T antigen (fragment): large T antigen from SV40 (simian virus 40)
   4888..5009    +  polyA_signal   SV40 poly(A) signal: SV40 polyadenylation signal
   5043..5471    -  rep_origin     f1 ori (sequence partly withheld): f1 bacteriophage origin of replication; arrow indicates direction of (+) strand synthesis
   5498..5602    +  promoter       AmpR promoter: bla
   5604..5961    +  promoter       SV40 promoter: SV40 enhancer and early promoter
   5996..6790    +  CDS            NeoR/KanR: aminoglycoside phosphotransferase from Tn5; aph(3')-II (or nptII); confers resistance to neomycin, kanamycin, and G418 (Geneticin®)
   6811..6963    +  CDS            ble (fragment): BLE_KLEPN - Experimental evidence at protein level: Swiss-Prot protein existence level 1. Binding protein with a strong affinity to the bleomycin family of antibiotics. Binds to CL990; an antimitotic-antibiotic compound. From Klebsiella pneumoniae.
   7022..7069    +  polyA_signal   HSV TK poly(A) signal: herpes simplex virus thymidine kinase polyadenylation signal (Cole and Stacy, 1985)
   7160..7176    -  polyA_signal   bGH poly(A) signal (fragment): bovine growth hormone polyadenylation signal
   7398..7986    +  rep_origin     ori: high-copy-number ColE1/pMB1/pBR322/pUC origin of replication
>Addgene plasmid #103824 | pPHR-mCherry-hPMLIII | addgene full sequence | sequence record 199377 | Addgene NGS Result
TAATCAATTACGGGGTCATTAGTTCATAGCCCATATATGGAGTTCCGCGTTACATAACTTACGGTAAATG
GCCCGCCTGGCTGACCGCCCAACGACCCCCGCCCATTGACGTCAATAATGACGTATGTTCCCATAGTAAC
GCCAATAGGGACTTTCCATTGACGTCAATGGGTGGAGTATTTACGGTAAACTGCCCACTTGGCAGTACAT
CAAGTGTATCATATGCCAAGTACGCCCCCTATTGACGTCAATGACGGTAAATGGCCCGCCTGGCATTATG
CCCAGTACATGACCTTATGGGACTTTCCTACTTGGCAGTACATCTACGTATTAGTCATCGCTATTACCAT
GGTGATGCGGTTTTGGCAGTACATCAATGGGCGTGGATAGCGGTTTGACTCACGGGGATTTCCAAGTCTC
CACCCCATTGACGTCAATGGGAGTTTGTTTTGGCACCAAAATCAACGGGACTTTCCAAAATGTCGTAACA
ACTCCGCCCCATTGACGCAAATGGGCGGTAGGCGTGTACGGTGGGAGGTCTATATAAGCAGAGCTGGTTT
AGTGAACCGTCAGATCCGCTAGCGCTACCGGACTCAGATCTCGAGGCCACCATGAAGATGGACAAAAAGA
CTATAGTTTGGTTTAGAAGAGACCTAAGGATTGAGGATAATCCTGCATTAGCAGCAGCTGCTCACGAAGG
ATCTGTTTTTCCTGTCTTCATTTGGTGTCCTGAAGAAGAAGGACAGTTTTATCCTGGAAGAGCTTCAAGA
TGGTGGATGAAACAATCACTTGCTCACTTATCTCAATCCTTGAAGGCTCTTGGATCTGACCTCACTTTAA
TCAAAACCCACAACACGATTTCAGCGATCTTGGATTGTATCCGCGTTACCGGTGCTACAAAAGTCGTCTT
TAACCACCTCTATGATCCTGTTTCGTTAGTTCGGGACCATACCGTAAAGGAGAAGCTGGTGGAACGTGGG
ATCTCTGTGCAAAGCTACAATGGAGATCTATTGTATGAACCGTGGGAGATATACTGCGAAAAGGGCAAAC
CTTTTACGAGTTTCAATTCTTACTGGAAGAAATGCTTAGATATGTCGATTGAATCCGTTATGCTTCCTCC
TCCTTGGCGGTTGATGCCAATAACTGCAGCGGCTGAAGCGATTTGGGCGTGTTCGATTGAAGAACTAGGG
CTGGAGAATGAGGCCGAGAAACCGAGCAATGCGTTGTTAACTAGAGCTTGGTCTCCAGGATGGAGCAATG
CTGATAAGTTACTAAATGAGTTCATCGAGAAGCAGTTGATAGATTATGCAAAGAACAGCAAGAAAGTTGT
TGGGAATTCTACTTCACTACTTTCTCCGTATCTCCATTTCGGGGAAATAAGCGTCAGACACGTTTTCCAG
TGTGCCCGGATGAAACAAATTATATGGGCAAGAGATAAGAACAGTGAAGGAGAAGAAAGTGCAGATCTTT
TTCTTAGGGGAATCGGTTTAAGAGAGTATTCTCGGTATATATGTTTCAACTTCCCGTTTACTCACGAGCA
ATCGTTGTTGAGTCATCTTCGGTTTTTCCCTTGGGATGCTGATGTTGATAAGTTCAAGGCCTGGAGACAA
GGCAGGACCGGTTATCCGTTGGTGGATGCCGGAATGAGAGAGCTTTGGGCTACCGGATGGATGCATAACA
GAATAAGAGTGATTGTTTCAAGCTTTGCTGTGAAGTTTCTTCTCCTTCCATGGAAATGGGGAATGAAGTA
TTTCTGGGATACACTTTTGGATGCTGATTTGGAATGTGACATCCTTGGCTGGCAGTATATCTCTGGGAGT
ATCCCCGATGGCCACGAGCTTGATCGCTTGGACAATCCCGCGTTACAAGGCGCCAAATATGACCCAGAAG
GTGAGTACATAAGGCAATGGCTTCCCGAGCTTGCGAGATTGCCAACTGAATGGATCCATCATCCATGGGA
CGCTCCTTTAACCGTACTCAAAGCTTCTGGTGTGGAACTCGGAACAAACTATGCGAAACCCATTGTAGAC
ATCGACACAGCTCGTGAGCTACTAGCTAAAGCTATTTCAAGAACCCGTGAAGCACAGATCATGATCGGAG
CAGCAGCCCGGGATCCACCGGTCGCCACCATGGTGAGCAAGGGCGAGGAGGATAACATGGCCATCATCAA
GGAGTTCATGCGCTTCAAGGTGCACATGGAGGGCTCCGTGAACGGCCACGAGTTCGAGATCGAGGGCGAG
GGCGAGGGCCGCCCCTACGAGGGCACCCAGACCGCCAAGCTGAAGGTGACCAAGGGTGGCCCCCTGCCCT
TCGCCTGGGACATCCTGTCCCCTCAGTTCATGTACGGCTCCAAGGCCTACGTGAAGCACCCCGCCGACAT
CCCCGACTACTTGAAGCTGTCCTTCCCCGAGGGCTTCAAGTGGGAGCGCGTGATGAACTTCGAGGACGGC
GGCGTGGTGACCGTGACCCAGGACTCCTCCCTGCAGGACGGCGAGTTCATCTACAAGGTGAAGCTGCGCG
GCACCAACTTCCCCTCCGACGGCCCCGTAATGCAGAAGAAGACCATGGGCTGGGAGGCCTCCTCCGAGCG
GATGTACCCCGAGGACGGCGCCCTGAAGGGCGAGATCAAGCAGAGGCTGAAGCTGAAGGACGGCGGCCAC
TACGACGCTGAGGTCAAGACCACCTACAAGGCCAAGAAGCCCGTGCAGCTGCCCGGCGCCTACAACGTCA
ACATCAAGTTGGACATCACCTCCCACAACGAGGACTACACCATCGTGGAACAGTACGAACGCGCCGAGGG
CCGCCACTCCACCGGCGGCATGGACGAGCTGTACAAGGGTATGGAGCCTGCACCCGCCCGATCTCCGAGG
CCCCAGCAGGACCCCGCCCGGCCCCAGGAGCCCACCATGCCTCCCCCCGAGACCCCCTCTGAAGGCCGCC
AGCCCAGCCCCAGCCCCAGCCCTACAGAGCGAGCCCCCGCTTCGGAGGAGGAGTTCCAGTTTCTGCGCTG
CCAGCAATGCCAGGCGGAAGCCAAGTGCCCGAAGCTGCTGCCTTGTCTGCACACGCTGTGCTCAGGATGC
CTGGAGGCGTCGGGCATGCAGTGCCCCATCTGCCAGGCGCCCTGGCCCCTAGGTGCAGACACACCCGCCC
TGGATAACGTCTTTTTCGAGAGTCTGCAGCGGCGCCTGTCGGTGTACCGGCAGATTGTGGATGCGCAGGC
TGTGTGCACCCGCTGCAAAGAGTCGGCCGACTTCTGGTGCTTTGAGTGCGAGCAGCTCCTCTGCGCCAAG
TGCTTCGAGGCACACCAGTGGTTCCTCAAGCACGAGGCCCGGCCCCTAGCAGAGCTGCGCAACCAGTCGG
TGCGTGAGTTCCTGGACGGCACCCGCAAGACCAACAACATCTTCTGCTCCAACCCCAACCACCGCACCCC
TACGCTGACCAGCATCTACTGCCGAGGATGTTCCAAGCCGCTGTGCTGCTCGTGCGCGCTCCTTGACAGC
AGCCACAGTGAGCTCAAGTGCGACATCAGCGCAGAGATCCAGCAGCGACAGGAGGAGCTGGACGCCATGA
CGCAGGCGCTGCAGGAGCAGGATAGTGCCTTTGGCGCGGTTCACGCGCAGATGCACGCGGCCGTCGGCCA
GCTGGGCCGCGCGCGTGCCGAGACCGAGGAGCTGATCCGCGAGCGCGTGCGCCAGGTGGTAGCTCACGTG
CGGGCTCAGGAGCGCGAGCTGCTGGAGGCTGTGGACGCGCGGTACCAGCGCGACTACGAGGAGATGGCCA
GTCGGCTGGGCCGCCTGGATGCTGTGCTGCAGCGCATCCGCACGGGCAGCGCGCTGGTGCAGAGGATGAA
GTGCTACGCCTCGGACCAGGAGGTGCTGGACATGCACGGTTTCCTGCGCCAGGCGCTCTGCCGCCTGCGC
CAGGAGGAGCCCCAGAGCCTGCAAGCTGCCGTGCGCACCGATGGCTTCGACGAGTTCAAGGTGCGCCTGC
AGGACCTCAGCTCTTGCATCACCCAGGGGAAAGATGCAGCTGTATCCAAGAAAGCCAGCCCAGAGGCTGC
CAGCACTCCCAGGGACCCTATTGACGTTGACCTGCCCGAGGAGGCAGAGAGAGTGAAGGCCCAGGTTCAG
GCCCTGGGGCTGGCTGAAGCCCAGCCTATGGCTGTGGTACAGTCAGTGCCCGGGGCACACCCCGTGCCAG
TGTACGCCTTCTCCATCAAAGGCCCTTCCTATGGAGAGGATGTCTCCAATACAACGACAGCCCAGAAGAG
GAAGTGCAGCCAGACCCAGTGCCCCAGGAAGGTCATCAAGATGGAGTCTGAGGAGGGGAAGGAGGCAAGG
TTGGCTCGGAGCTCCCCGGAGCAGCCCAGGCCCAGCACCTCCAAGGCAGTCTCACCACCCCACCTGGATG
GACCGCCTAGCCCCAGGAGCCCCGTCATAGGAAGTGAGGTCTTCCTGCCCAACAGCAACCACGTGGCCAG
TGGCGCCGGGGAGGCAGAGGAACGCGTTGTGGTGATCAGCAGCTCGGAAGACTCAGATGCCGAAAACTCG
GTCTCTTCCAGCCCTCAGTCTGAGGTTCTGTATTGGAAAGTGCATGGAGCCCATGGAGACCGCCGAGCCA
CAGTCCTCGCCAGCCCACTCCTCGCCAGCCCACTCCTCGCCAGCCCACTCCTCGCCAGTCCAGTCTCTGC
TGAGAGCACAAGGAGCCTCCAGCCTGCCCTGTGGCACATACCACCCCCCAGCTTGGCCTCCCCACCAGCC
CGCTGAGCGGCCGCGACTCTAGATCATAATCAGCCATACCACATTTGTAGAGGTTTTACTTGCTTTAAAA
AACCTCCCACACCTCCCCCTGAACCTGAAACATAAAATGAATGCAATTGTTGTTGTTAACTTGTTTATTG
CAGCTTATAATGGTTACAAATAAAGCAATAGCATCACAAATTTCACAAATAAAGCATTTTTTTCACTGCA
TTCTAGTTGTGGTTTGTCCAAACTCATCAATGTATCTTAAGGCGTAAATTGTAAGCGTTAATATTTTGTT
AAAATTCGCGTTAAATTTTTGTTAAATCAGCTCATTTTTTAACCAATAGGCCGAAATCGGCAAAATCCCT
TATAAATCAAAAGAATAGACCGAGATAGGGT
[37 nt withheld, positions 5142-5178]
AAAGAACGTGGACTCCAACGTCAAAGG
[49 nt withheld, positions 5206-5254]
T
[91 nt withheld, positions 5256-5346]
G
[124 nt withheld, positions 5348-5471]
CAGGTGGCACTTTTCGGGGAAATGTGCGCGGAACCCCTATTTGTTTATTTTTCTAAATACATTCAAATAT
GTATCCGCTCATGAGACAATAACCCTGATAAATGCTTCAATAATATTGAAAAAGGAAGAGTCCTGAGGCG
GAAAGAACCAGCTGTGGAATGTGTGTCAGTTAGGGTGTGGAAAGTCCCCAGGCTCCCCAGCAGGCAGAAG
TATGCAAAGCATGCATCTCAATTAGTCAGCAACCAGGTGTGGAAAGTCCCCAGGCTCCCCAGCAGGCAGA
AGTATGCAAAGCATGCATCTCAATTAGTCAGCAACCATAGTCCCGCCCCTAACTCCGCCCATCCCGCCCC
TAACTCCGCCCAGTTCCGCCCATTCTCCGCCCCATGGCTGACTAATTTTTTTTATTTATGCAGAGGCCGA
GGCCGCCTCGGCCTCTGAGCTATTCCAGAAGTAGTGAGGAGGCTTTTTTGGAGGCCTAGGCTTTTGCAAA
GATCGATCAAGAGACAGGATGAGGATCGTTTCGCATGATTGAACAAGATGGATTGCACGCAGGTTCTCCG
GCCGCTTGGGTGGAGAGGCTATTCGGCTATGACTGGGCACAACAGACAATCGGCTGCTCTGATGCCGCCG
TGTTCCGGCTGTCAGCGCAGGGGCGCCCGGTTCTTTTTGTCAAGACCGACCTGTCCGGTGCCCTGAATGA
ACTGCAAGACGAGGCAGCGCGGCTATCGTGGCTGGCCACGACGGGCGTTCCTTGCGCAGCTGTGCTCGAC
GTTGTCACTGAAGCGGGAAGGGACTGGCTGCTATTGGGCGAAGTGCCGGGGCAGGATCTCCTGTCATCTC
ACCTTGCTCCTGCCGAGAAAGTATCCATCATGGCTGATGCAATGCGGCGGCTGCATACGCTTGATCCGGC
TACCTGCCCATTCGACCACCAAGCGAAACATCGCATCGAGCGAGCACGTACTCGGATGGAAGCCGGTCTT
GTCGATCAGGATGATCTGGACGAAGAGCATCAGGGGCTCGCGCCAGCCGAACTGTTCGCCAGGCTCAAGG
CGAGCATGCCCGACGGCGAGGATCTCGTCGTGACCCATGGCGATGCCTGCTTGCCGAATATCATGGTGGA
AAATGGCCGCTTTTCTGGATTCATCGACTGTGGCCGGCTGGGTGTGGCGGACCGCTATCAGGACATAGCG
TTGGCTACCCGTGATATTGCTGAAGAGCTTGGCGGCGAATGGGCTGACCGCTTCCTCGTGCTTTACGGTA
TCGCCGCTCCCGATTCGCAGCGCATCGCCTTCTATCGCCTTCTTGACGAGTTCTTCTGAGCGGGACTCTG
GGGTTCGAAATGACCGACCAAGCGACGCCCAACCTGCCATCACGAGATTTCGATTCCACCGCCGCCTTCT
ATGAAAGGTTGGGCTTCGGAATCGTTTTCCGGGACGCCGGCTGGATGATCCTCCAGCGCGGGGATCTCAT
GCTGGAGTTCTTCGCCCACCCTAGGGGGAGGCTAACTGAAACACGGAAGGAGACAATACCGGAAGGAACC
CGCGCTATGACGGCAATAAAAAGACAGAATAAAACGCACGGTGTTGGGTCGTTTGTTCATAAACGCGGGG
TTCGGTCCCAGGGCTGGCACTCTGTCGATACCCCACCGAGACCCCATTGGGGCCAATACGCCCGCGTTTC
TTCCTTTTCCCCACCCCACCCCCCAAGTTCGGGTGAAGGCCCAGGGCTCGCAGCCAACGTCGGGGCGGCA
GGCCCTGCCATAGCCTCAGGTTACTCATATATACTTTAGATTGATTTAAAACTTCATTTTTAATTTAAAA
GGATCTAGGTGAAGATCCTTTTTGATAATCTCATGACCAAAATCCCTTAACGTGAGTTTTCGTTCCACTG
AGCGTCAGACCCCGTAGAAAAGATCAAAGGATCTTCTTGAGATCCTTTTTTTCTGCGCGTAATCTGCTGC
TTGCAAACAAAAAAACCACCGCTACCAGCGGTGGTTTGTTTGCCGGATCAAGAGCTACCAACTCTTTTTC
CGAAGGTAACTGGCTTCAGCAGAGCGCAGATACCAAATACTGTTCTTCTAGTGTAGCCGTAGTTAGGCCA
CCACTTCAAGAACTCTGTAGCACCGCCTACATACCTCGCTCTGCTAATCCTGTTACCAGTGGCTGCTGCC
AGTGGCGATAAGTCGTGTCTTACCGGGTTGGACTCAAGACGATAGTTACCGGATAAGGCGCAGCGGTCGG
GCTGAACGGGGGGTTCGTGCACACAGCCCAGCTTGGAGCGAACGACCTACACCGAACTGAGATACCTACA
GCGTGAGCTATGAGAAAGCGCCACGCTTCCCGAAGGGAGAAAGGCGGACAGGTATCCGGTAAGCGGCAGG
GTCGGAACAGGAGAGCGCACGAGGGAGCTTCCAGGGGGAAACGCCTGGTATCTTTATAGTCCTGTCGGGT
TTCGCCACCTCTGACTTGAGCGTCGATTTTTGTGATGCTCGTCAGGGGGGCGGAGCCTATGGAAAAACGC
CAGCAACGCGGCCTTTTTACGGTTCCTGGCCTTTTGCTGGCCTTTTGCTCACATGTTCTTTCCTGCGTTA
TCCCCTGATTCTGTGGATAACCGTATTACCGCCATGCATTAGTTATTAATAG
