>Addgene plasmid #103824 | pPHR-mCherry-hPMLIII | depositor partial sequence | sequence record 196732 | PHR
ATGAAGATGGACAAAAAGACTATAGTTTGGTTTAGAAGAGACCTAAGGATTGAGGATAATCCTGCATTAG
CAGCAGCTGCTCACGAAGGATCTGTTTTTCCTGTCTTCATTTGGTGTCCTGAAGAAGAAGGACAGTTTTA
TCCTGGAAGAGCTTCAAGATGGTGGATGAAACAATCACTTGCTCACTTATCTCAATCCTTGAAGGCTCTT
GGATCTGACCTCACTTTAATCAAAACCCACAACACGATTTCAGCGATCTTGGATTGTATCCGCGTTACCG
GTGCTACAAAAGTCGTCTTTAACCACCTCTATGATCCTGTTTCGTTAGTTCGGGACCATACCGTAAAGGA
GAAGCTGGTGGAACGTGGGATCTCTGTGCAAAGCTACAATGGAGATCTATTGTATGAACCGTGGGAGATA
TACTGCGAAAAGGGCAAACCTTTTACGAGTTTCAATTCTTACTGGAAGAAATGCTTAGATATGTCGATTG
AATCCGTTATGCTTCCTCCTCCTTGGCGGTTGATGCCAATAACTGCAGCGGCTGAAGCGATTTGGGCGTG
TTCGATTGAAGAACTAGGGCTGGAGAATGAGGCCGAGAAACCGAGCAATGCGTTGTTAACTAGAGCTTGG
TCTCCAGGATGGAGCAATGCTGATAAGTTACTAAATGAGTTCATCGAGAAGCAGTTGATAGATTATGCAA
AGAACAGCAAGAAAGTTGTTGGGAATTCTACTTCACTACTTTCTCCGTATCTCCATTTCGGGGAAATAAG
CGTCAGACACGTTTTCCAGTGTGCCCGGATGAAACAAATTATATGGGCAAGAGATAAGAACAGTGAAGGA
GAAGAAAGTGCAGATCTTTTTCTTAGGGGAATCGGTTTAAGAGAGTATTCTCGGTATATATGTTTCAACT
TCCCGTTTACTCACGAGCAATCGTTGTTGAGTCATCTTCGGTTTTTCCCTTGGGATGCTGATGTTGATAA
GTTCAAGGCCTGGAGACAAGGCAGGACCGGTTATCCGTTGGTGGATGCCGGAATGAGAGAGCTTTGGGCT
ACCGGATGGATGCATAACAGAATAAGAGTGATTGTTTCAAGCTTTGCTGTGAAGTTTCTTCTCCTTCCAT
GGAAATGGGGAATGAAGTATTTCTGGGATACACTTTTGGATGCTGATTTGGAATGTGACATCCTTGGCTG
GCAGTATATCTCTGGGAGTATCCCCGATGGCCACGAGCTTGATCGCTTGGACAATCCCGCGTTACAAGGC
GCCAAATATGACCCAGAAGGTGAGTACATAAGGCAATGGCTTCCCGAGCTTGCGAGATTGCCAACTGAAT
GGATCCATCATCCATGGGACGCTCCTTTAACCGTACTCAAAGCTTCTGGTGTGGAACTCGGAACAAACTA
TGCGAAACCCATTGTAGACATCGACACAGCTCGTGAGCTACTAGCTAAAGCTATTTCAAGAACCCGTGAA
GCACAGATCATGATCGGAGCAGCA
