>Addgene plasmid #103824 | pPHR-mCherry-hPMLIII | depositor partial sequence | sequence record 196733 | mCherry
ATGGTGAGCAAGGGCGAGGAGGATAACATGGCCATCATCAAGGAGTTCATGCGCTTCAAGGTGCACATGG
AGGGCTCCGTGAACGGCCACGAGTTCGAGATCGAGGGCGAGGGCGAGGGCCGCCCCTACGAGGGCACCCA
GACCGCCAAGCTGAAGGTGACCAAGGGTGGCCCCCTGCCCTTCGCCTGGGACATCCTGTCCCCTCAGTTC
ATGTACGGCTCCAAGGCCTACGTGAAGCACCCCGCCGACATCCCCGACTACTTGAAGCTGTCCTTCCCCG
AGGGCTTCAAGTGGGAGCGCGTGATGAACTTCGAGGACGGCGGCGTGGTGACCGTGACCCAGGACTCCTC
CCTGCAGGACGGCGAGTTCATCTACAAGGTGAAGCTGCGCGGCACCAACTTCCCCTCCGACGGCCCCGTA
ATGCAGAAGAAGACCATGGGCTGGGAGGCCTCCTCCGAGCGGATGTACCCCGAGGACGGCGCCCTGAAGG
GCGAGATCAAGCAGAGGCTGAAGCTGAAGGACGGCGGCCACTACGACGCTGAGGTCAAGACCACCTACAA
GGCCAAGAAGCCCGTGCAGCTGCCCGGCGCCTACAACGTCAACATCAAGTTGGACATCACCTCCCACAAC
GAGGACTACACCATCGTGGAACAGTACGAACGCGCCGAGGGCCGCCACTCCACCGGCGGCATGGACGAGC
TGTACAAG
